Addgene plasmid #64167: pHLU
Purpose: (Empty Backbone) harbours marker genes HIS3, LEU2 and URA3
Depositing lab: Markus Ralser. Depositing organization: University of Cambridge. Publication: Saccharomyces cerevisiae single-copy plasmids for auxotrophy compensation, multiple marker selection, and for designing metabolically cooperating communities. Mulleder M, Campbell K, Matsarskaia O, Eckerstorfer F, Ralser M. F1000Res. 2016 Sep 20;5:2351. eCollection 2016. 10.12688/f1000research.9606.1 PubMed 27830062.
Backbone
  Vector backbone: pHLUM (version 2)
  Backbone size (bp): 9905
  Modifications to backbone: removed MET17
  Vector type: Bacterial Expression, Yeast Expression
  Selectable markers: LEU2, URA3, HIS3
Growth in bacteria
  Bacterial resistance: Ampicillin, 100 μg/mL
  Growth temperature: 37°C
  Growth strain: DH5alpha
  Copy number: Low Copy
Gene/Insert
  Cloning method: Restriction Enzyme
Terms and licenses: Academic/Nonprofit Terms; Industry Terms: Not Available to Industry
How to cite: pHLU was a gift from Markus Ralser (Addgene plasmid # 64167 ; http://n2t.net/addgene:64167 ; RRID:Addgene_64167)
