[The description below was written by a language model from this plasmid's Addgene catalogue record, the feature table of its GenBank file and pLannotate feature annotations shown in this document.]
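Description:
pHLU is an empty-backbone yeast–E. coli shuttle plasmid derived from pHLUM (version 2) by removal of the MET17 marker, leaving three Saccharomyces cerevisiae auxotrophic markers: HIS3, URA3 and LEU2. In the annotated full sequence (8,284 nt; the catalogue's 9,905 bp figure is listed for the backbone), each marker sits behind its own native promoter, all in the same orientation. They are flanked by short fragments of neighbouring yeast genes and pBR322-derived bom/rop remnants that appear to be carried over from the source cassettes. A CEN6/ARS element provides centromeric, single-copy maintenance and stable segregation in yeast. URA3 additionally allows counterselection with 5-fluoroorotic acid.

For propagation in E. coli the plasmid carries a ColE1/pUC-type origin and an ampicillin resistance gene with its bla promoter; the catalogue lists it as low copy in bacteria. An f1 origin is also present, along with a pBluescript-style multiple cloning site embedded in a lacZα fragment, flanked by T7 and T3 promoters and preceded by the lac promoter, operator and CAP site. This leaves room for inserting a sequence of interest by restriction cloning. No insert is recorded.

According to the associated publication title, the plasmid belongs to a series of single-copy vectors for compensating auxotrophies in laboratory yeast strains, for multiple-marker selection, and for designing metabolically cooperating communities. pHLU restores histidine, leucine and uracil prototrophy simultaneously while leaving any methionine requirement uncomplemented. The separate GenBank record held for this plasmid covers only 837 bp and carries no feature annotation, so it adds nothing to the full-sequence feature table.
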