Features (pLannotate 1.2.2; 26 found; start..end, strand, type, name):
    192..227     +  CDS            rop (fragment): Rop protein, which maintains plasmids at low copy number; rop
    329..378     +  misc_feature   bom (fragment): basis of mobility region from pBR322
    383..457     -  CDS            MRM1 (fragment): MRM1_YEAST - Also known as PET56 From Saccharomyces cerevisiae (strain ATCC 204508 / S288c) (Baker's yeast).
    507..694     +  promoter       HIS3 promoter: S. cerevisiae HIS3
    695..1357    +  CDS            HIS3: imidazoleglycerol-phosphate dehydratase, required for histidine biosynthesis; S. cerevisiae HIS3; yeast auxotrophic marker
   1560..1715    +  promoter       URA3 promoter (fragment): S. cerevisiae URA3
   1716..2519    +  CDS            URA3: orotidine-5'-phosphate decarboxylase, required for uracil biosynthesis; S. cerevisiae URA3; yeast auxotrophic marker, counterselectable with 5-fluoroorotic acid (5-FOA)
   2598..2649    +  misc_feature   bom (fragment): basis of mobility region from pBR322
   2680..2757    +  CDS            YO192_YEAST (fragment): Experimental evidence at protein level: Swiss-Prot protein existence level 1. From Saccharomyces cerevisiae (strain ATCC 204508 / S288c) (Baker's yeast).
   2897..3304    +  promoter       LEU2 promoter: S. cerevisiae LEU2
   3305..4399    +  CDS            LEU2: 3-isopropylmalate dehydrogenase, required for leucine biosynthesis; S. cerevisiae LEU2; yeast auxotrophic marker
   4761..4862    -  CDS            NFS1 (fragment): NFS1_YEAST - Also known as SPL1 From Saccharomyces cerevisiae (strain ATCC 204508 / S288c) (Baker's yeast).
   4882..4933    +  misc_feature   bom (fragment): basis of mobility region from pBR322
   4934..5393    -  rep_origin     f1 ori (sequence partly withheld): f1 bacteriophage origin of replication; arrow indicates direction of (+) strand synthesis
   5397..5554    -  CDS            lacZα (fragment): LacZα fragment of β-galactosidase; lacZ fragment
   5557..5575    +  promoter       T7 promoter: promoter for bacteriophage T7 RNA polymerase
   5584..5691    +  misc_feature   MCS: pBluescript multiple cloning site
   5703..5721    -  promoter       T3 promoter: promoter for bacteriophage T3 RNA polymerase
   5766..5782    -  protein_bind   lac operator: The lac repressor binds to the lac operator to inhibit transcription in E. coli. This inhibition can be relieved by adding lactose or isopropyl-β-D-thiogalactopyranoside (IPTG). lac repressor encoded by lacI
   5790..5820    -  promoter       lac promoter: promoter for the E. coli lac operon
   5835..5856    -  protein_bind   CAP binding site: CAP binding activates transcription in the presence of cAMP. E. coli catabolite activator protein
   5869..5961    -  CDS            lacI (fragment): lac repressor; lacI; The lac repressor binds to the lac operator to inhibit transcription in E. coli. This inhibition can be relieved by adding lactose or isopropyl-β-D-thiogalactopyranoside (IPTG).
   6144..6732    -  rep_origin     ori: high-copy-number ColE1/pMB1/pBR322/pUC origin of replication
   6903..7763    -  CDS            AmpR: β-lactamase; bla; confers resistance to ampicillin, carbenicillin, and related antibiotics
   7764..7868    -  promoter       AmpR promoter: bla
   7898..117     -  misc_feature   CEN/ARS (across the origin): S. cerevisiae CEN6 centromere fused to an autonomously replicating sequence
>Addgene plasmid #64167 | pHLU | depositor full sequence | sequence record 107475 | pHLU sequence 8284 bps
TTACATCTTCGGAAAACAAAAACTATTTTTTCTTTAATTTCTTTTTTTACTTTCTATTTTTAATTTATAT
ATTTATATTAAAAAATTTAAATTATAATTATTTTTATAGCACGTGATGAAAAGGACCCTAAGAAACCATT
ATTATCATGACATTAACCTATAAAAATAGGCGTATCACGAGGCCCTTTCGTCTCGCGCGTTTCGGTGATG
ACGGTGAAAACCTCTGACACATGCAGCTCCCGGAGACGGTCACAGCTTGTCTGTAAGCGGATGCCGGGAG
CAGACAAGCCCGTCAGGGCGCGTCAGCGGGTGTTGGCGGACGTCGGGGCTGGCTTAACTATGCGGCATCA
GAGCAGATTGTACTGAGAGTGCACCATAATTCCGTTTTAAGAGCTTGGTGAGCGCTAGGAGTCACTGCCA
GGTATCGTTTGAACACGGCATTAGTCAGGGAAGTCATAACACAGTCCTTTCCCGCAATTTTCTTTTTCTA
TTACTCTTGGCCTCCTCTAGTACACTCTATATTTTTTTATGCCTCGGTAATGATTTTCATTTTTTTTTTT
CCACCTAGCGGATGACTCTTTTTTTTTCTTAGCGATTGGCATTATCACATAATGAATTATACATTATATA
AAGTAATGTGATTTCTTCGAAGAATATACTAAAAAATGAGCAGGCAAGATAAACGAAGGCAAAGATGACA
GAGCAGAAAGCCCTAGTAAAGCGTATTACAAATGAAACCAAGATTCAGATTGCGATCTCTTTAAAGGGTG
GTCCCCTAGCGATAGAGCACTCGATCTTCCCAGAAAAAGAGGCAGAAGCAGTAGCAGAACAGGCCACACA
ATCGCAAGTGATTAACGTCCACACAGGTATAGGGTTTCTGGACCATATGATACATGCTCTGGCCAAGCAT
TCCGGCTGGTCGCTAATCGTTGAGTGCATTGGTGACTTACACATAGACGACCATCACACCACTGAAGACT
GCGGGATTGCTCTCGGTCAAGCTTTTAAAGAGGCCCTAGGGGCCGTGCGTGGAGTAAAAAGGTTTGGATC
AGGATTTGCGCCTTTGGATGAGGCACTTTCCAGAGCGGTGGTAGATCTTTCGAACAGGCCGTACGCAGTT
GTCGAACTTGGTTTGCAAAGGGAGAAAGTAGGAGATCTCTCTTGCGAGATGATCCCGCATTTTCTTGAAA
GCTTTGCAGAGGCTAGCAGAATTACCCTCCACGTTGATTGTCTGCGAGGCAAGAATGATCATCACCGTAG
TGAGAGTGCGTTCAAGGCTCTTGCGGTTGCCATAAGAGAAGCCACCTCGCCCAATGGTACCAACGATGTT
CCCTCCACCAAAGGTGTTCTTATGTAGTGACACCGATTATTTAAAGCTGCAGCATACGATATATATACAT
GTGTATATATGTATACCTATGAATGTCAGTAAGTATGTATACGAACAGTATGATACTGAAGATGACAAGG
TAATGCATCATTCTATACGTGTCATTCTGAACGAGGCGCGCTTTCCTTTTTTCTTTTTGCTTTTTCTTTT
TTTTTCTCTTGAACTCGACGATTCGGTAATCTCCGAACAGAAGGAAGAACGAAGGAAGGAGCACAGACTT
AGATTGGTATATATACGCATATGTAGTGTTGAAGAAACATGAAATTGCCCAGTATTCTTAACCCAACTGC
ACAGAACAAAAACCTGCAGGAAACGAAGATAAATCATGTCGAAAGCTACATATAAGGAACGTGCTGCTAC
TCATCCTAGTCCTGTTGCTGCCAAGCTATTTAATATCATGCACGAAAAGCAAACAAACTTGTGTGCTTCA
TTGGATGTTCGTACCACCAAGGAATTACTGGAGTTAGTTGAAGCATTAGGTCCCAAAATTTGTTTACTAA
AAACACATGTGGATATCTTGACTGATTTTTCCATGGAGGGCACAGTTAAGCCGCTAAAGGCATTATCCGC
CAAGTACAATTTTTTACTCTTCGAAGACAGAAAATTTGCTGACATTGGTAATACAGTCAAATTGCAGTAC
TCTGCGGGTGTATACAGAATAGCAGAATGGGCAGACATTACGAATGCACACGGTGTGGTGGGCCCAGGTA
TTGTTAGCGGTTTGAAGCAGGCGGCAGAAGAAGTAACAAAGGAACCTAGAGGCCTTTTGATGTTAGCAGA
ATTGTCATGCAAGGGCTCCCTATCTACTGGAGAATATACTAAGGGTACTGTTGACATTGCGAAGAGCGAC
AAAGATTTTGTTATCGGCTTTATTGCTCAAAGAGACATGGGTGGAAGAGATGAAGGTTACGATTGGTTGA
TTATGACACCCGGTGTGGGTTTAGATGACAAGGGAGACGCATTGGGTCAACAGTATAGAACCGTGGATGA
TGTGGTCTCTACAGGATCTGACATTATTATTGTTGGAAGAGGACTATTTGCAAAGGGAAGGGATGCTAAG
GTAGAGGGTGAACGTTACAGAAAAGCAGGCTGGGAAGCATATTTGAGAAGATGCGGCCAGCAAAACTAAA
AAACTGTATTATAAGTAAATGCATGTATACTAAACTCACAAATTAGAGCTTCAATTTAATTATATCAGTT
ATTACCCTATGCGGTGTGAAATACCGCACAGATGCGTAAGGAGAAAATACCGCATCAGGCGCGCCATCGA
GGAGAACTTCTAGTATATCTACATACCTAATATTATTGCCTTATTAAAAATGGAATCCCAACAATTACAT
CAAAATCCACATTCTCTTCAAAATCAATTGTCCTGTACTTCCTTGTTCATGTGTGTTCAAAAACGTTATA
TTTATAGGATAATTATACTCTATTTCTCAACAAGTAATTGGTTGTTTGGCCGAGCGGTCTAAGGCGCCTG
ATTCAAGAAATATCTTGACCGCAGTTAACTGTGGGAATACTCAGGTATCGTAAGATGCAAGAGTTCGAAT
CTCTTAGCAACCATTATTTTTTTCCTCAACATAACGAGAACACACAGGGGCGCTATCGCACAGAATCAAA
TTCGATGACTGGAAATTTTTTGTTAATTTCAGAGGTCGCCTGACGCATATACCTTTTTCAACTGAAAAAT
TGGGAGAAAAAGGAAAGGTGAGAGCGCCGGAACCGGCTTTTCATATAGAATAGAGAAGCGTTCATGACTA
AATGCTTGCATCACAATACTTGAAGTTGACAATATTATTTAAGGACCTATTGTTTTTTCCAATAGGTGGT
TAGCAATCGTCTTACTTTCTAACTTTTCTTACCTTTTACATTTCAGCAATATATATATATATATTTCAAG
GATATACCATTCTAATGTCTGCCCCTAAGAAGATCGTCGTTTTGCCAGGTGACCACGTTGGTCAAGAAAT
CACAGCCGAAGCCATTAAGGTTCTTAAAGCTATTTCTGATGTTCGTTCCAATGTCAAGTTCGATTTCGAA
AATCATTTAATTGGTGGTGCTGCTATCGATGCTACAGGTGTTCCACTTCCAGATGAGGCGCTGGAAGCCT
CCAAGAAGGCTGATGCCGTTTTGTTAGGTGCTGTGGGTGGTCCTAAATGGGGTACCGGTAGTGTTAGACC
TGAACAAGGTTTACTAAAAATCCGTAAAGAACTTCAATTGTACGCCAACTTAAGACCATGTAACTTTGCA
TCCGACTCTCTTTTAGACTTATCTCCAATCAAGCCACAATTTGCTAAAGGTACTGACTTCGTTGTTGTCA
GAGAATTAGTGGGAGGTATTTACTTTGGTAAGAGAAAGGAAGACGATGGTGATGGTGTCGCTTGGGATAG
TGAACAATACACCGTTCCAGAAGTGCAAAGAATCACAAGAATGGCCGCTTTCATGGCCCTACAACATGAG
CCACCATTGCCTATTTGGTCCTTGGATAAAGCTAATGTTTTGGCCTCTTCAAGATTATGGAGAAAAACTG
TGGAGGAAACCATCAAGAACGAATTCCCTACATTGAAGGTTCAACATCAATTGATTGATTCTGCCGCCAT
GATCCTAGTTAAGAACCCAACCCACCTAAATGGTATTATAATCACCAGCAACATGTTTGGTGATATCATC
TCCGATGAAGCCTCCGTTATCCCAGGTTCCTTGGGTTTGTTGCCATCTGCGTCCTTGGCCTCTTTGCCAG
ACAAGAACACCGCATTTGGTTTGTACGAACCATGCCACGGTTCTGCTCCAGATTTGCCAAAGAATAAGGT
CAACCCTATCGCCACTATCTTGTCTGCTGCAATGATGTTGAAATTGTCATTGAACTTGCCTGAAGAAGGT
AAGGCCATTGAAGATGCAGTTAAAAAGGTTTTGGATGCAGGTATCAGAACTGGTGATTTAGGTGGTTCCA
ACAGTACCACCGAAGTCGGTGATGCTGTCGCCGAAGAAGTTAAGAAAATCCTTGCTTAAAAAGATTCTCT
TTTTTTATGATATTTGTACATAAACTTTATAAATGAAATTCATAATAGAAACGACACGAAATTACAAAAT
GGAATATGTTCATAGGGTAGACGAAACTATATACGCAATCTACATACATTTATCAAGAAGGAGAAAAAGG
AGGATGTAAAGGAATACAGGTAAGCAAATTGATACTAATGGCTCAACGTGATAAGGAAAAAGAATTGCAC
TTTAACATTAATATTGACAAGGAGGAGGGCACCACACAAAAAGTTAGGTGTAACAGAAAATCATGAAACT
ATGATTCCTAATTTATATATTGGAGGATTTTCTCTAAAAAAAAAAAAATACAACAAATAAAAAACACTCA
ATGACCTGACCATTTGATGGAGTTTAAGTCAATACCTTCTTGAACCATTTCCCATAATGGTGAAAGTTCC
CTCAAGAATTTTACTCTGTCAGAAACGGCCTTACGACGTAGTCGAGGATCCTATGCGGTGTGAAATACCG
CACAGATGCGTAAGGAGAAAATACCGCATCAGGAAATTGTAAGCGTTAATATTTTGTTAAAATTCGCGTT
AAATTTTTGTTAAATCAGCTCATTTTTTAACCAATAGGCCGAAATCGGCAAAATCCCTTATAAATCAAAA
GAATAGACCGAGATAGGGT
[37 nt withheld, positions 5060-5096]
AAAGAACGTGGACTCCAACGTCAAAGG
[49 nt withheld, positions 5124-5172]
T
[91 nt withheld, positions 5174-5264]
G
[128 nt withheld, positions 5266-5393]
CCATTCGCCATTCAGGCTGCGCAACTGTTGGGAAGGGCGATCGGTGCGGGCCTCTTCGCTATTACGCCAG
CTGGCGAAAGGGGGATGTGCTGCAAGGCGATTAAGTTGGGTAACGCCAGGGTTTTCCCAGTCACGACGTT
GTAAAACGACGGCCAGTGAATTGTAATACGACTCACTATAGGGCGAATTGGAGCTCCACCGCGGTGGCGG
CCGCTCTAGAACTAGTGGGTCCCCCGGGCTGCAGGAATTCGATATCAAGCTTATCGATACCGTCGACCTG
GAGGGGGGGCCCGGTACCAGCTTTTGTTCCCTTTAGTGAGGGTTAATTTCGAGCTTGGCGTAATCATGGT
CATAGCTGTTTCCTGTGTGAAATTGTTATCCGCTCACAATTCCACACAACATACGAGCCGGAAGCATAAA
GTGTAAAGCCTGGGGTGCCTAATGAGTGAGCTAACTCACATTAATTGCGTTGCGCTCACTGCCCGCTTTC
CAGTCGGGAAACCTGTCGTGCCAGCTGCATTAATGAATCGGCCAACGCGCGGGGAGAGGCGGTTTGCGTA
TTGGGCGCTCTTCCGCTTCCTCGCTCACTGACTCGCTGCGCTCGGTCGTTCGGCTGCGGCGAGCGGTATC
AGCTCACTCAAAGGCGGTAATACGGTTATCCACAGAATCAGGGGATAACGCAGGAAAGAACATGTGAGCA
AAAGGCCAGCAAAAGGCCAGGAACCGTAAAAAGGCCGCGTTGCTGGCGTTTTTCCATAGGCTCCGCCCCC
CTGACGAGCATCACAAAAATCGACGCTCAAGTCAGAGGTGGCGAAACCCGACAGGACTATAAAGATACCA
GGCGTTTCCCCCTGGAAGCTCCCTCGTGCGCTCTCCTGTTCCGACCCTGCCGCTTACCGGATACCTGTCC
GCCTTTCTCCCTTCGGGAAGCGTGGCGCTTTCTCATAGCTCACGCTGTAGGTATCTCAGTTCGGTGTAGG
TCGTTCGCTCCAAGCTGGGCTGTGTGCACGAACCCCCCGTTCAGCCCGACCGCTGCGCCTTATCCGGTAA
CTATCGTCTTGAGTCCAACCCGGTAAGACACGACTTATCGCCACTGGCAGCAGCCACTGGTAACAGGATT
AGCAGAGCGAGGTATGTAGGCGGTGCTACAGAGTTCTTGAAGTGGTGGCCTAACTACGGCTACACTAGAA
GGACAGTATTTGGTATCTGCGCTCTGCTGAAGCCAGTTACCTTCGGAAAAAGAGTTGGTAGCTCTTGATC
CGGCAAACAAACCACCGCTGGTAGCGGTGGTTTTTTTGTTTGCAAGCAGCAGATTACGCGCAGAAAAAAA
GGATCTCAAGAAGATCCTTTGATCTTTTCTACGGGGTCTGACGCTCAGTGGAACGAAAACTCACGTTAAG
GGATTTTGGTCATGAGATTATCAAAAAGGATCTTCACCTAGATCCTTTTAAATTAAAAATGAAGTTTTAA
ATCAATCTAAAGTATATATGAGTAAACTTGGTCTGACAGTTACCAATGCTTAATCAGTGAGGCACCTATC
TCAGCGATCTGTCTATTTCGTTCATCCATAGTTGCCTGACTGCCCGTCGTGTAGATAACTACGATACGGG
AGGGCTTACCATCTGGCCCCAGTGCTGCAATGATACCGCGAGACCCACGCTCACCGGCTCCAGATTTATC
AGCAATAAACCAGCCAGCCGGAAGGGCCGAGCGCAGAAGTGGTCCTGCAACTTTATCCGCCTCCATCCAG
TCTATTAATTGTTGCCGGGAAGCTAGAGTAAGTAGTTCGCCAGTTAATAGTTTGCGCAACGTTGTTGCCA
TTGCTACAGGCATCGTGGTGTCACGCTCGTCGTTTGGTATGGCTTCATTCAGCTCCGGTTCCCAACGATC
AAGGCGAGTTACATGATCCCCCATGTTGTGAAAAAAAGCGGTTAGCTCCTTCGGTCCTCCGATCGTTGTC
AGAAGTAAGTTGGCCGCAGTGTTATCACTCATGGTTATGGCAGCACTGCATAATTCTCTTACTGTCATGC
CATCCGTAAGATGCTTTTCTGTGACTGGTGAGTACTCAACCAAGTCATTCTGAGAATAGTGTATGCGGCG
ACCGAGTTGCTCTTGCCCGGCGTCAATACGGGATAATACCGCGCCACATAGCAGAACTTTAAAAGTGCTC
ATCATTGGAAAACGTTCTTCGGGGCGAAAACTCTCAAGGATCTTACCGCTGTTGAGATCCAGTTCGATGT
AACCCACTCGTGCACCCAACTGATCTTCAGCATCTTTTACTTTCACCAGCGTTTCTGGGTGAGCAAAAAC
AGGAAGGCAAAATGCCGCAAAAAAGGGAATAAGGGCGACACGGAAATGTTGAATACTCATACTCTTCCTT
TTTCAATATTATTGAAGCATTTATCAGGGTTATTGTCTCATGAGCGGATACATATTTGAATGTATTTAGA
AAAATAAACAAATAGGGGTTCCGCGCACATTTCCCCGAAAAGTGCCACCTGACGGATCGCTTGCCTGTAA
CTTACACGCGCCTCGTATCTTTTAATGATGGAATAATTTGGGAATTTACTCTGTATTTATTTATTTTTAT
GTTTTGTATTTGGATTTTAGAAAGTAAATAAAGAAGGTAGAAGAGTTACGGAATGAAGAAAAAAAAATAA
ACAAAGGTTTAAAAAATTTCAACAAAAAGCGTACTTTACATATATATTTATTAGACAAGAAAAGCAGATT
AAATAGATATACATTCGATTAACGATAAGTAAAATGTAAAATCACAGGATTTTCGTGTGTGGTCTTCTAC
ACAGACAAGATGAAACAATTCGGCATTAATACCTGAGAGCAGGAAGAGCAAGATAAAAGGTAGTATTTGT
TGGCGATCCCCCTAGAGTCTT
