LOCUS       Exported 837 bp ds-DNA linear SYN 21-MAY-2021
DEFINITION  harbours marker genes HIS3, LEU2 and URA3.
ACCESSION   .
VERSION     .
KEYWORDS    pHLU
SOURCE      synthetic DNA construct
  ORGANISM  synthetic DNA construct
REFERENCE   1 (bases 1 to 837)
  AUTHORS   Michael Mulleder, Kate Campbell, Olga Matsarskaia, Florian
            Eckerstorfer, Markus Ralser
  TITLE     Saccharomyces cerevisiae single-copy plasmids for auxotrophy
            compensation, multiple marker selection, and for designing
            metabolically cooperating communities
  JOURNAL   F1000Research
REFERENCE   2 (bases 1 to 837)
  AUTHORS   .
  TITLE     Direct Submission
  JOURNAL   Exported May 21, 2021 from SnapGene Server 1.1.58
            http://www.snapgene.com
FEATURES             Location/Qualifiers
     source          1..837
                     /organism="synthetic DNA construct"
                     /mol_type="other DNA"
ORIGIN
        1 accctatctc ggtctattct tttgatttat aagggatttt gccgatttcg gcctattggt
       61 taaaaaatga gctgatttaa caaaaattta acgcgaattt taacaaaata ttaacgctta
      121 caatttcctg atgcggtatt ttctccttac gcatctgtgc ggtatttcac accgcatagg
      181 atcctcgact acgtcgtaag gccgtttctg acagagtaaa attcttgagg gaactttcac
      241 cattatggga aatggttcaa gaaggtattg acttaaactc catcaaatgg tcaggtcatt
      301 gagtgttttt tatttgttgt attttttttt ttttagagaa aatcctccaa tatataaatt
      361 aggaatcata gtttcatgat tttctgttac acctaacttt ttgtgtggtg ccctcctcct
      421 tgtcaatatt aatgttaaag tgcaattctt tttccttatc acgttgagcc attagtatca
      481 atttgcttac ctgtattcct ttacatcctc ctttttctcc ttcttgataa atgtatgtag
      541 attgcgtata tagtttcgtc taccctatga acatattcca ttttgtaatt tcgtgtcgtt
      601 tctattatga atttcattta taaagtttat gtacaaatat cataaaaaaa gagaatcttt
      661 ttaagcaagg attttcttaa cttcttcggc gacagcatca ccgacttcgg tggtactgtt
      721 ggaaccacct aaatcaccag ttctgatacc tgcatccaaa acctttttaa ctgcatcttc
      781 aatggcctta ccttcttcag gcaagttcaa tgacaatttc aacatcattg cagcaga
//
