>Addgene plasmid #64167 | pHLU | addgene partial sequence | sequence record 111563 | pRSII-F1 5'-CGGCATCAGAGCAGATTGTAC-3'
TAATTCCGTTTTAAGAGCTTGGTGAGCGCTAGGAGTCACTGCCAGGTATCGTTTGAACACGGCATTAGTC
AGGGAAGTCATAACACAGTCCTTTCCCGCAATTTTCTTTTTCTATTACTCTTGGCCTCCTCTAGTACACT
CTATATTTTTTTATGCCTCGGTAATGATTTTCATTTTTTTTTTTCCACCTAGCGGATGACTCTTTTTTTT
TCTTAGCGATTGGCATTATCACATAATGAATTATACATTATATAAAGTAATGTGATTTCTTCGAAGAATA
TACTAAAAAATGAGCAGGCAAGATAAACGAAGGCAAAGATGACAGAGCAGAAAGCCCTAGTAAAGCGTAT
TACAAATGAAACCAAGATTCAGATTGCGATCTCTTTAAAGGGTGGTCCCCTAGCGATAGAGCACTCGATC
TTCCCAGAAAAAGAGGCAGAAGCAGTAGCAGAACAGGCCACACAATCGCAAGTGATTAACGTCCACACAG
GTATAGGGTTTCTGGACCATATGATACATGCTCTGGCCAAGCATTCCGGCTGGTCGCTAATCGTTGAGTG
CATTGGTGACTTACACATAGACGACCATCACACCACTGAAGACTGCGGGATTGCTCTCGGTCAAGCTTTT
AAAGAGGCCCTAGGGGCCGTGCGTGGAGTAAAAAGGTTTGGATCAGGATTTGCGCCTTTGGATGAGGCAC
TTTCCAGAGCGGTGGTAGATCTTTCGAACAGGCCGTACGCAGTTGTCGAACTTGGTTTGCAAAGGGAGAA
AGTAGGAGATCTCTCTTGCGAGATGATCCCGCATTTTCTTGAAAGCTTTGCAGAGGCTAGCAGAATTACC
CTCCACGTTGATTGTCTGCGAGGCAAGAATGATCATCACCGTAGTGAGAGTGCGTTCAAGGCTCTTGCGG
TTGCCATAAGAGAAGCCACCTCGCCCAATGGTACCAACGATGTTCCCTCCACCAAAGGTGTTCTTATGTA
GTGACACCGATTATTTAAAGCTGCAGCATACGATATATATACATGTGTATATATGTATACCTATGAATGT
CAGTAAGTATGTATACGAACAGTATGATACTGAAGA
