>Addgene plasmid #64167 | pHLU | addgene partial sequence | sequence record 111565 | URA3-R2 5'-TTGGCGGATAATGCCTTTAG-3'
CCCTCCATGGAAAAATCAGTCAAGATATCCACATGTGTTTTTAGTAAACAAATTTTGGGACCTAATGCTT
CAACTAACTCCAGTAATTCCTTGGTGGTACGAACATCCAATGAAGCACACAAGTTTGTTTGCTTTTCGTG
CATGATATTAAATAGCTTGGCAGCAACAGGACTAGGATGAGTAGCAGCACGTTCCTTATATGTAGCTTTC
GACATGATTTATCTTCGTTTCCTGCAGGTTTTTGTTCTGTGCAGTTGGGTTAAGAATACTGGGCAATTTC
ATGTTTCTTCAACACTACATATGCGTATATATACCAATCTAAGTCTGTGCTCCTTCCTTCGTTCTTCCTT
CTGTTCGGAGATTACCGAATCGTCGAGTTCAAGAGAAAAAAAAAGAAAAAGCAAAAAGAAAAAAGGAAAG
CGCGCCTCGTTCAGAATGACACGTATAGAATGATGCATTACCTTGTCATCTTCAGTATCATACTGTTCGT
ATACATACTTACTGACATTCATAGGTATACATATATACACATGTATATATATCGTATGCTGCAGCTTTAA
ATAATCGGTGTCACTACATAAGAACACCTTTGGTGGAGGGAACATCGTTGGTACCATTGGGCGAGGTGGC
TTCTCTTATGGCAACCGCAAGAGCCTTGAACGCACTCTCACTACGGTGATGATCATTCTTGCCTCGCAGA
CAATCAACGTGGAGGGTAATTCTGCTAGCCTCTGCAAAGCTTTCAAGAAAATGCGGGATCATCTCGCAAG
AGAGATCTCCTACTTTCTCCCTTTGCAAACCAAGTTCGACAACTGCGTACGGCCTGTTCGAAAGATCTAC
CACCGCTCTGGAAAGTGCCTCATCCAAAGGCGCAAATCCTGATCCAAACCTTTTTACTCCACGCACGGCC
CCTAGGGCCTCTTTAAAAGCTTGACCGAGAGCAATCCCGCAGTCTTCAGTGGTGTGATGGTCGTCTATGT
GTAAGTCACCAATGCACTCAACGATTAGCGACCAGCCGGAATGCTTGGCCAGAGCATGTATCATATGGTC
CAGAAACCCTATACCTGTGTGGACGTTAATCACTTGCGA
