>Addgene plasmid #64167 | pHLU | addgene partial sequence | sequence record 111571 | F1ori-R 5'-AGGGAAGAAAGCGAAAGGAG-3'
[65 nt withheld, positions 1-65]
CCATTCGCCATTCAGGCTGCGCAACTGTTGGGAAGGGCGATCGGTGCGGGCCTCTTCGCTATTACGCCAG
CTGGCGAAAGGGGGATGTGCTGCAAGGCGATTAAGTTGGGTAACGCCAGGGTTTTCCCAGTCACGACGTT
GTAAAACGACGGCCAGTGAATTGTAATACGACTCACTATAGGGCGAATTGGAGCTCCACCGCGGTGGCGG
CCGCTCTAGAACTAGTGGGTCCCCCGGGCTGCAGGAATTCGATATCAAGCTTATCGATACCGTCGACCTG
GAGGGGGGGCCCGGTACCAGCTTTTGTTCCCTTTAGTGAGGGTTAATTTCGAGCTTGGCGTAATCATGGT
CATAGCTGTTTCCTGTGTGAAATTGTTATCCGCTCACAATTCCACACAACATACGAGCCGGAAGCATAAA
GTGTAAAGCCTGGGGTGCCTAATGAGTGAGCTAACTCACATTAATTGCGTTGCGCTCACTGCCCGCTTTC
CAGTCGGGAAACCTGTCGTGCCAGCTGCATTAATGAATCGGCCAACGCGCGGGGAGAGGCGGTTTGCGTA
TTGGGCGCTCTTCCGCTTCCTCGCTCACTGACTCGCTGCGCTCGGTCGTTCGGCTGCGGCGAGCGGTATC
AGCTCACTCAAAGGCGGTAATACGGTTATCCACAGAATCAGGGGATAACGCAGGAAAGAACATGTGAGCA
AAAGGCCAGCAAAAGGCCAGGAACCGTAAAAAGGCCGCGTTGCTGGCGTTTTTCCATAGGCTCCGCCCCC
CTGACGAGCATCACAAAAATCGACGCTCAAGTCAGAGGTGGCGAAACCCGACAGGACTATAAAGATACCA
GGCGTTTCCCCCTGGAAGCTCCCTCGTGCGCTCTCCTGTTCCGACCCTGCCGCTTACCGGATACCTGTCC
GCCTTTCTCCCTTCGGGAAGCGTGGCGCTTTCTCATAGCTCACGCTGTAGGTATCTCA
