>Addgene plasmid #64167 | pHLU | addgene partial sequence | sequence record 111574 | LEU2-R 5'-accggtaccccatttaggac-3'
TAACAAAACGGCATCAGCCTTCTTGGAGGCTTCCAGCGCCTCATCTGGAAGTGGAACACCTGTAGCATCG
ATAGCAGCACCACCAATTAAATGATTTTCGAAATCGAACTTGACATTGGAACGAACATCAGAAATAGCTT
TAAGAACCTTAATGGCTTCGGCTGTGATTTCTTGACCAACGTGGTCACCTGGCAAAACGACGATCTTCTT
AGGGGCAGACATTAGAATGGTATATCCTTGAAATATATATATATATATTGCTGAAATGTAAAAGGTAAGA
AAAGTTAGAAAGTAAGACGATTGCTAACCACCTATTGGAAAAAACAATAGGTCCTTAAATAATATTGTCA
ACTTCAAGTATTGTGATGCAAGCATTTAGTCATGAACGCTTCTCTATTCTATATGAAAAGCCGGTTCCGG
CGCTCTCACCTTTCCTTTTTCTCCCAATTTTTCAGTTGAAAAAGGTATATGCGTCAGGCGACCTCTGAAA
TTAACAAAAAATTTCCAGTCATCGAATTTGATTCTGTGCGATAGCGCCCCTGTGTGTTCTCGTTATGTTG
AGGAAAAAAATAATGGTTGCTAAGAGATTCGAACTCTTGCATCTTACGATACCTGAGTATTCCCACAGTT
AACTGCGGTCAAGATATTTCTTGAATCAGGCGCCTTAGACCGCTCGGCCAAACAACCAATTACTTGTTGA
GAAATAGAGTATAATTATCCTATAAATATAACGTTTTTGAACACACATGAACAAGGAAGTACAGGACAAT
TGATTTTGAAGAGAATGTGGATTTTGATGTAATTGTTGGGATTCCATTTTTAATAAGGCAATAATATTAG
GTATGTAGATATACTAGAAGTTCTCCTCGATGGCGCGCCTGATGCGGTATTTTCTCCTTACGCATCTGTG
CGGTATTTCACACCGCATAGGGTAATAACTGATATAATTAAATTGAAGCTCTAATTTGTGAGTTTAGTAT
ACATGCATTTACTTATAATACAGTTTTTTAGTTTTGCTGGCCGCATCTTCTCAAATATGCTTCCCAGCCT
GCTTTTCTGTAACGTTCACCCTCTACCTTAGCATCCCTTCCCTTTGCAAATAGTCCTCTTCCAACAATAA
TAATGTCAGATCCTGTA
